Addgene plasmid #112094: pCMV_AncBE4max
Purpose: C:G-to-T:A base editing
Depositing lab: David Liu. Depositing organization: Broad Institute. Publication: Improving cytidine and adenine base editors by expression optimization and ancestral reconstruction. Koblan LW, Doman JL, Wilson C, Levy JM, Tay T, Newby GA, Maianti JP, Raguram A, Liu DR. Nat Biotechnol. 2018 May 29. pii: nbt.4172. doi: 10.1038/nbt.4172. PubMed 29813047.
Backbone
  Vector backbone: pCMV
  Vector type: Mammalian Expression, CRISPR
Growth in bacteria
  Bacterial resistance: Ampicillin, 100 μg/mL
  Growth temperature: 37°C
  Growth strain: NEB Stable
  Copy number: High Copy
Gene/Insert
  Gene/Insert name: AncBE4max
  Species: H. sapiens (human)
  Insert size (bp): 5562
  Promoter: CMV
  Cloning method: Unknown
  Sequencing primers: 5′ T7 Forward; 3′ BGH-Reverse
Terms and licenses: Academic/Nonprofit Terms; Industry Terms: Not Available to Industry
How to cite: pCMV_AncBE4max was a gift from David Liu (Addgene plasmid # 112094 ; http://n2t.net/addgene:112094 ; RRID:Addgene_112094)
