[The description below was written by a language model from this plasmid's Addgene catalogue record and pLannotate feature annotations shown in this document.]
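Description:
pCMV_AncBE4max is a high-copy mammalian expression plasmid on a pCMV backbone that encodes the AncBE4max cytosine base editor for C:G-to-T:A conversion in CRISPR genome-editing experiments. It is propagated in E. coli through a ColE1/pUC-type origin and selected with ampicillin via the β-lactamase gene and its native promoter. Remnants of lac regulatory elements (lac promoter, operator, CAP site and a lacI fragment), along with short SV40 promoter, cloning-site and bom fragments, are backbone leftovers with no apparent role in the payload.

The roughly 5.6 kb insert is driven by the human cytomegalovirus immediate-early enhancer and promoter and terminated by the bovine growth hormone polyadenylation signal. A T7 promoter lies just upstream of the coding region and could support in vitro transcription. The annotated open reading frame begins with an APOBEC1-type cytidine deaminase; the annotation tool matched it to rat APOBEC1, but the construct name and the associated publication indicate an ancestrally reconstructed variant. This is followed by Streptococcus pyogenes Cas9, annotated in two contiguous parts, with the D10A mutation noted in the N-terminal portion. The reading frame wraps around the numbering origin of the circular sequence and continues into uracil DNA glycosylase inhibitor (UGI) from Bacillus phage PBS2; only one UGI copy is annotated in the feature table.

In use, a separately supplied guide RNA (none is encoded here) directs the fusion to a target site, where the deaminase converts cytosine to uracil and UGI blocks uracil excision repair, favouring a permanent C-to-T outcome. The catalogue lists the insert species as human, although the annotated parts derive from rat-like, bacterial and phage sources. Nuclear localisation signals and linkers are not annotated in the record.
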