Features (pLannotate 1.2.2; 18 found; start..end, strand, type, name):
    282..530     +  CDS            UGI: UNGI_BPPB2 - Experimental evidence at protein level: Swiss-Prot protein existence level 1. This protein binds specifically and reversibly to the host uracil-DNA glycosylase, preventing removal of uracil residues from PBS2 DNA by the host uracil-excision repair system. From Bacillus phage PBS2 (Bacteriophage PBS2).
    648..872     +  polyA_signal   bGH poly(A) signal: bovine growth hormone polyadenylation signal
    876..897     +  promoter       SV40 promoter (fragment): SV40 enhancer and early promoter
    902..918     +  misc_feature   MCS (fragment): pBluescript multiple cloning site
    967..983     -  protein_bind   lac operator: The lac repressor binds to the lac operator to inhibit transcription in E. coli. This inhibition can be relieved by adding lactose or isopropyl-β-D-thiogalactopyranoside (IPTG). lac repressor encoded by lacI
    991..1021    -  promoter       lac promoter: promoter for the E. coli lac operon
   1036..1057    -  protein_bind   CAP binding site: CAP binding activates transcription in the presence of cAMP. E. coli catabolite activator protein
   1070..1162    -  CDS            lacI (fragment): lac repressor; lacI; The lac repressor binds to the lac operator to inhibit transcription in E. coli. This inhibition can be relieved by adding lactose or isopropyl-β-D-thiogalactopyranoside (IPTG).
   1345..1933    -  rep_origin     ori: high-copy-number ColE1/pMB1/pBR322/pUC origin of replication
   2104..2964    -  CDS            AmpR: β-lactamase; bla; confers resistance to ampicillin, carbenicillin, and related antibiotics
   2965..3069    -  promoter       AmpR promoter: bla
   3140..3184    -  misc_feature   bom (fragment): basis of mobility region from pBR322
   3339..3718    +  enhancer       CMV enhancer: human cytomegalovirus immediate early enhancer
   3719..3922    +  promoter       CMV promoter: human cytomegalovirus (CMV) immediate early promoter
   3964..3982    +  promoter       T7 promoter: promoter for bacteriophage T7 RNA polymerase
   4053..4736    +  CDS            Apobec1: ABEC1_RAT - Experimental evidence at protein level: Swiss-Prot protein existence level 1. Catalytic component of the apolipoprotein B mRNA editing enzyme complex which is responsible for the postranscriptional editing of a CAA codon for Gln to a UAA codon for stop in the APOB mRNA. May also play a role in the epigenetic regulation of gene expression by participating in DNA demethylation. From Rattus norvegicus (Rat).
   4833..6434    +  CDS            dCas9(N): N-terminal portion of catalytically inactive Streptococcus pyogenes dCas9 carrying the D10A mutation (Zetsche et al., 2015)
   6435..8929    +  CDS            Cas9(C) (fragment): C-terminal portion of Streptococcus pyogenes Cas9 (Zetsche et al., 2015)
>Addgene plasmid #112094 | pCMV_AncBE4max | addgene full sequence | sequence record 354456 | Addgene NGS Result
GCACTAATCTGAGCGACATCATTGAGAAGGAGACTGGGAAACAGCTGGTCATTCAGGAGTCCATCCTGAT
GCTGCCTGAGGAGGTGGAGGAAGTGATCGGCAACAAGCCAGAGTCTGACATCCTGGTGCACACCGCCTAC
GACGAGTCCACAGATGAGAATGTGATGCTGCTGACCTCTGACGCCCCCGAGTATAAGCCTTGGGCCCTGG
TCATCCAGGATTCTAACGGCGAGAATAAGATCAAGATGCTGAGCGGAGGATCCGGAGGATCTGGAGGCAG
CACCAACCTGTCTGACATCATCGAGAAGGAGACAGGCAAGCAGCTGGTCATCCAGGAGAGCATCCTGATG
CTGCCCGAAGAAGTCGAAGAAGTGATCGGAAACAAGCCTGAGAGCGATATCCTGGTCCATACCGCCTACG
ACGAGAGTACCGACGAAAATGTGATGCTGCTGACATCCGACGCCCCAGAGTATAAGCCCTGGGCTCTGGT
CATCCAGGATTCCAACGGAGAGAACAAAATCAAAATGCTGTCTGGCGGCTCAAAAAGAACCGCCGACGGC
AGCGAATTCGAGCCCAAGAAGAAGAGGAAAGTCTAACCGGTCATCATCACCATCACCATTGAGTTTAAAC
CCGCTGATCAGCCTCGACTGTGCCTTCTAGTTGCCAGCCATCTGTTGTTTGCCCCTCCCCCGTGCCTTCC
TTGACCCTGGAAGGTGCCACTCCCACTGTCCTTTCCTAATAAAATGAGGAAATTGCATCGCATTGTCTGA
GTAGGTGTCATTCTATTCTGGGGGGTGGGGTGGGGCAGGACAGCAAGGGGGAGGATTGGGAAGACAATAG
CAGGCATGCTGGGGATGCGGTGGGCTCTATGGCTTCTGAGGCGGAAAGAACCAGCTGGGGCTCGATACCG
TCGACCTCTAGCTAGAGCTTGGCGTAATCATGGTCATAGCTGTTTCCTGTGTGAAATTGTTATCCGCTCA
CAATTCCACACAACATACGAGCCGGAAGCATAAAGTGTAAAGCCTAGGATGCCTAATGAGTGAGCTAACT
CACATTAATTGCGTTGCGCTCACTGCCCGCTTTCCAGTCGGGAAACCTGTCGTGCCAGCTGCATTAATGA
ATCGGCCAACGCGCGGGAAGAGGCGGTTTGCGTATTGGGCGCTCTTCCGCTTCCTCGCTCACTGACTCGC
TGCGCTCGGTCGTTCGGCTGCGGCGAGCGGTATCAGCTCACTCAAAGGCGGTAATACGGTTATCCACAGA
ATCAGGGGATAACGCAGGAAAGAACATGTGAGCAAAAGGCCAGCAAAAGGCCAGGAACCGTAAAAAGGCC
GCGTTGCTGGCGTTTTTCCATAGGCTCCGCCCCCCTGACGAGCATCACAAAAATCGACGCTCAAGTCAGA
GGTGGCGAAACCCGACAGGACTATAAAGATACCAGGCGTTTCCCCCTGGAAGCTCCCTCGTGCGCTCTCC
TGTTCCGACCCTGCCGCTTACCGGATACCTGTCCGCCTTTCTCCCTTCGGGAAGCGTGGCGCTTTCTCAT
AGCTCACGCTGTAGGTATCTCAGTTCGGTGTAGGTCGTTCGCTCCAAGCTGGGCTGTGTGCACGAACCCC
CCGTTCAGCCCGACCGCTGCGCCTTATCCGGTAACTATCGTCTTGAGTCCAACCCGGTAAGACACGACTT
ATCGCCACTGGCAGCAGCCACTGGTAACAGGATTAGCAGAGCGAGGTATGTAGGCGGTGCTACAGAGTTC
TTGAAGTGGTGGCCTAACTACGGCTACACTAGAAGAACAGTATTTGGTATCTGCGCTCTGCTGAAGCCAG
TTACCTTCGGAAAAAGAGTTGGTAGCTCTTGATCCGGCAAACAAACCACCGCTGGTAGCGGTGGTTTTTT
TGTTTGCAAGCAGCAGATTACGCGCAGAAAAAAAGGATCTCAAGAAGATCCTTTGATCTTTTCTACGGGG
TCTGACACTCAGTGGAACGAAAACTCACGTTAAGGGATTTTGGTCATGAGATTATCAAAAAGGATCTTCA
CCTAGATCCTTTTAAATTAAAAATGAAGTTTTAAATCAATCTAAAGTATATATGAGTAAACTTGGTCTGA
CAGTTACCAATGCTTAATCAGTGAGGCACCTATCTCAGCGATCTGTCTATTTCGTTCATCCATAGTTGCC
TGACTCCCCGTCGTGTAGATAACTACGATACGGGAGGGCTTACCATCTGGCCCCAGTGCTGCAATGATAC
CGCGAGACCCACGCTCACCGGCTCCAGATTTATCAGCAATAAACCAGCCAGCCGGAAGGGCCGAGCGCAG
AAGTGGTCCTGCAACTTTATCCGCCTCCATCCAGTCTATTAATTGTTGCCGGGAAGCTAGAGTAAGTAGT
TCGCCAGTTAATAGTTTGCGCAACGTTGTTGCCATTGCTACAGGCATCGTGGTGTCACGCTCGTCGTTTG
GTATGGCTTCATTCAGCTCCGGTTCCCAACGATCAAGGCGAGTTACATGATCCCCCATGTTGTGCAAAAA
AGCGGTTAGCTCCTTCGGTCCTCCGATCGTTGTCAGAAGTAAGTTGGCCGCAGTGTTATCACTCATGGTT
ATGGCAGCACTGCATAATTCTCTTACTGTCATGCCATCCGTAAGATGCTTTTCTGTGACTGGTGAGTACT
CAACCAAGTCATTCTGAGAATAGTGTATGCGGCGACCGAGTTGCTCTTGCCCGGCGTCAATACGGGATAA
TACCGCGCCACATAGCAGAACTTTAAAAGTGCTCATCATTGGAAAACGTTCTTCGGGGCGAAAACTCTCA
AGGATCTTACCGCTGTTGAGATCCAGTTCGATGTAACCCACTCGTGCACCCAACTGATCTTCAGCATCTT
TTACTTTCACCAGCGTTTCTGGGTGAGCAAAAACAGGAAGGCAAAATGCCGCAAAAAAGGGAATAAGGGC
GACACGGAAATGTTGAATACTCATACTCTTCCTTTTTCAATATTATTGAAGCATTTATCAGGGTTATTGT
CTCATGAGCGGATACATATTTGAATGTATTTAGAAAAATAAACAAATAGGGGTTCCGCGCACATTTCCCC
GAAAAGTGCCACCTGACGTCGACGGATCGGGAGATCGATCTCCCGATCCCCTAGGGTCGACTCTCAGTAC
AATCTGCTCTGATGCCGCATAGTTAAGCCAGTATCTGCTCCCTGCTTGTGTGTTGGAGGTCGCTGAGTAG
TGCGCGAGCAAAATTTAAGCTACAACAAGGCAAGGCTTGACCGACAATTGCATGAAGAATCTGCTTAGGG
TTAGGCGTTTTGCGCTGCTTCGCGATGTACGGGCCAGATATACGCGTTGACATTGATTATTGACTAGTTA
TTAATAGTAATCAATTACGGGGTCATTAGTTCATAGCCCATATATGGAGTTCCGCGTTACATAACTTACG
GTAAATGGCCCGCCTGGCTGACCGCCCAACGACCCCCGCCCATTGACGTCAATAATGACGTATGTTCCCA
TAGTAACGCCAATAGGGACTTTCCATTGACGTCAATGGGTGGAGTATTTACGGTAAACTGCCCACTTGGC
AGTACATCAAGTGTATCATATGCCAAGTACGCCCCCTATTGACGTCAATGACGGTAAATGGCCCGCCTGG
CATTATGCCCAGTACATGACCTTATGGGACTTTCCTACTTGGCAGTACATCTACGTATTAGTCATCGCTA
TTACCATGGTGATGCGGTTTTGGCAGTACATCAATGGGCGTGGATAGCGGTTTGACTCACGGGGATTTCC
AAGTCTCCACCCCATTGACGTCAATGGGAGTTTGTTTTGGCACCAAAATCAACGGGACTTTCCAAAATGT
CGTAACAACTCCGCCCCATTGACGCAAATGGGCGGTAGGCGTGTACGGTGGGAGGTCTATATAAGCAGAG
CTGGTTTAGTGAACCGTCAGATCCGCTAGAGATCCGCGGCCGCTAATACGACTCACTATAGGGAGAGCCG
CCACCATGAAACGGACAGCCGACGGAAGCGAGTTCGAGTCACCAAAGAAGAAGCGGAAAGTCAGCAGTGA
AACCGGACCAGTGGCAGTGGACCCAACCCTGAGGAGACGGATTGAGCCCCATGAATTTGAAGTGTTCTTT
GACCCAAGGGAGCTGAGGAAGGAGACATGCCTGCTGTACGAGATCAAGTGGGGCACAAGCCACAAGATCT
GGCGCCACAGCTCCAAGAACACCACAAAGCACGTGGAAGTGAATTTCATCGAGAAGTTTACCTCCGAGCG
GCACTTCTGCCCCTCTACCAGCTGTTCCATCACATGGTTTCTGTCTTGGAGCCCTTGCGGCGAGTGTTCC
AAGGCCATCACCGAGTTCCTGTCTCAGCACCCTAACGTGACCCTGGTCATCTACGTGGCCCGGCTGTATC
ACCACATGGACCAGCAGAACAGGCAGGGCCTGCGCGATCTGGTGAATTCTGGCGTGACCATCCAGATCAT
GACAGCCCCAGAGTACGACTATTGCTGGCGGAACTTCGTGAATTATCCACCTGGCAAGGAGGCACACTGG
CCAAGATACCCACCCCTGTGGATGAAGCTGTATGCACTGGAGCTGCACGCAGGAATCCTGGGCCTGCCTC
CATGTCTGAATATCCTGCGGAGAAAGCAGCCCCAGCTGACATTTTTCACCATTGCTCTGCAGTCTTGTCA
CTATCAGCGGCTGCCTCCTCATATTCTGTGGGCTACAGGCCTGAAGTCTGGAGGATCTAGCGGAGGATCC
TCTGGCAGCGAGACACCAGGAACAAGCGAGTCAGCAACACCAGAGAGCAGTGGCGGCAGCAGCGGCGGCA
GCGACAAGAAGTACAGCATCGGCCTGGCCATCGGCACCAACTCTGTGGGCTGGGCCGTGATCACCGACGA
GTACAAGGTGCCCAGCAAGAAATTCAAGGTGCTGGGCAACACCGACCGGCACAGCATCAAGAAGAACCTG
ATCGGAGCCCTGCTGTTCGACAGCGGCGAAACAGCCGAGGCCACCCGGCTGAAGAGAACCGCCAGAAGAA
GATACACCAGACGGAAGAACCGGATCTGCTATCTGCAAGAGATCTTCAGCAACGAGATGGCCAAGGTGGA
CGACAGCTTCTTCCACAGACTGGAAGAGTCCTTCCTGGTGGAAGAGGATAAGAAGCACGAGCGGCACCCC
ATCTTCGGCAACATCGTGGACGAGGTGGCCTACCACGAGAAGTACCCCACCATCTACCACCTGAGAAAGA
AACTGGTGGACAGCACCGACAAGGCCGACCTGCGGCTGATCTATCTGGCCCTGGCCCACATGATCAAGTT
CCGGGGCCACTTCCTGATCGAGGGCGACCTGAACCCCGACAACAGCGACGTGGACAAGCTGTTCATCCAG
CTGGTGCAGACCTACAACCAGCTGTTCGAGGAAAACCCCATCAACGCCAGCGGCGTGGACGCCAAGGCCA
TCCTGTCTGCCAGACTGAGCAAGAGCAGACGGCTGGAAAATCTGATCGCCCAGCTGCCCGGCGAGAAGAA
GAATGGCCTGTTCGGAAACCTGATTGCCCTGAGCCTGGGCCTGACCCCCAACTTCAAGAGCAACTTCGAC
CTGGCCGAGGATGCCAAACTGCAGCTGAGCAAGGACACCTACGACGACGACCTGGACAACCTGCTGGCCC
AGATCGGCGACCAGTACGCCGACCTGTTTCTGGCCGCCAAGAACCTGTCCGACGCCATCCTGCTGAGCGA
CATCCTGAGAGTGAACACCGAGATCACCAAGGCCCCCCTGAGCGCCTCTATGATCAAGAGATACGACGAG
CACCACCAGGACCTGACCCTGCTGAAAGCTCTCGTGCGGCAGCAGCTGCCTGAGAAGTACAAAGAGATTT
TCTTCGACCAGAGCAAGAACGGCTACGCCGGCTACATTGACGGCGGAGCCAGCCAGGAAGAGTTCTACAA
GTTCATCAAGCCCATCCTGGAAAAGATGGACGGCACCGAGGAACTGCTCGTGAAGCTGAACAGAGAGGAC
CTGCTGCGGAAGCAGCGGACCTTCGACAACGGCAGCATCCCCCACCAGATCCACCTGGGAGAGCTGCACG
CCATTCTGCGGCGGCAGGAAGATTTTTACCCATTCCTGAAGGACAACCGGGAAAAGATCGAGAAGATCCT
GACCTTCCGCATCCCCTACTACGTGGGCCCTCTGGCCAGGGGAAACAGCAGATTCGCCTGGATGACCAGA
AAGAGCGAGGAAACCATCACCCCCTGGAACTTCGAGGAAGTGGTGGACAAGGGCGCTTCCGCCCAGAGCT
TCATCGAGCGGATGACCAACTTCGATAAGAACCTGCCCAACGAGAAGGTGCTGCCCAAGCACAGCCTGCT
GTACGAGTACTTCACCGTGTATAACGAGCTGACCAAAGTGAAATACGTGACCGAGGGAATGAGAAAGCCC
GCCTTCCTGAGCGGCGAGCAGAAAAAGGCCATCGTGGACCTGCTGTTCAAGACCAACCGGAAAGTGACCG
TGAAGCAGCTGAAAGAGGACTACTTCAAGAAAATCGAGTGCTTCGACTCCGTGGAAATCTCCGGCGTGGA
AGATCGGTTCAACGCCTCCCTGGGCACATACCACGATCTGCTGAAAATTATCAAGGACAAGGACTTCCTG
GACAATGAGGAAAACGAGGACATTCTGGAAGATATCGTGCTGACCCTGACACTGTTTGAGGACAGAGAGA
TGATCGAGGAACGGCTGAAAACCTATGCCCACCTGTTCGACGACAAAGTGATGAAGCAGCTGAAGCGGCG
GAGATACACCGGCTGGGGCAGGCTGAGCCGGAAGCTGATCAACGGCATCCGGGACAAGCAGTCCGGCAAG
ACAATCCTGGATTTCCTGAAGTCCGACGGCTTCGCCAACAGAAACTTCATGCAGCTGATCCACGACGACA
GCCTGACCTTTAAAGAGGACATCCAGAAAGCCCAGGTGTCCGGCCAGGGCGATAGCCTGCACGAGCACAT
TGCCAATCTGGCCGGCAGCCCCGCCATTAAGAAGGGCATCCTGCAGACAGTGAAGGTGGTGGACGAGCTC
GTGAAAGTGATGGGCCGGCACAAGCCCGAGAACATCGTGATCGAAATGGCCAGAGAGAACCAGACCACCC
AGAAGGGACAGAAGAACAGCCGCGAGAGAATGAAGCGGATCGAAGAGGGCATCAAAGAGCTGGGCAGCCA
GATCCTGAAAGAACACCCCGTGGAAAACACCCAGCTGCAGAACGAGAAGCTGTACCTGTACTACCTGCAG
AATGGGCGGGATATGTACGTGGACCAGGAACTGGACATCAACCGGCTGTCCGACTACGATGTGGACCATA
TCGTGCCTCAGAGCTTTCTGAAGGACGACTCCATCGACAACAAGGTGCTGACCAGAAGCGACAAGAACCG
GGGCAAGAGCGACAACGTGCCCTCCGAAGAGGTCGTGAAGAAGATGAAGAACTACTGGCGGCAGCTGCTG
AACGCCAAGCTGATTACCCAGAGAAAGTTCGACAATCTGACCAAGGCCGAGAGAGGCGGCCTGAGCGAAC
TGGATAAGGCCGGCTTCATCAAGAGACAGCTGGTGGAAACCCGGCAGATCACAAAGCACGTGGCACAGAT
CCTGGACTCCCGGATGAACACTAAGTACGACGAGAATGACAAGCTGATCCGGGAAGTGAAAGTGATCACC
CTGAAGTCCAAGCTGGTGTCCGATTTCCGGAAGGATTTCCAGTTTTACAAAGTGCGCGAGATCAACAACT
ACCACCACGCCCACGACGCCTACCTAAACGCCGTCGTGGGAACCGCCCTGATCAAAAAGTACCCTAAGCT
GGAAAGCGAGTTCGTGTACGGCGACTACAAGGTGTACGACGTGCGGAAGATGATCGCCAAGAGCGAGCAG
GAAATCGGCAAGGCTACCGCCAAGTACTTCTTCTACAGCAACATCATGAACTTTTTCAAGACCGAGATTA
CCCTGGCCAACGGCGAGATCCGGAAGCGGCCTCTGATCGAGACAAACGGCGAAACCGGGGAGATCGTGTG
GGATAAGGGCCGGGATTTTGCCACCGTGCGGAAAGTGCTGAGCATGCCCCAAGTGAATATCGTGAAAAAG
ACCGAGGTGCAGACAGGCGGCTTCAGCAAAGAGTCTATCCTGCCCAAGAGGAACAGCGATAAGCTGATCG
CCAGAAAGAAGGACTGGGACCCTAAGAAGTACGGCGGCTTCGACAGCCCCACCGTGGCCTATTCTGTGCT
GGTGGTGGCCAAAGTGGAAAAGGGCAAGTCCAAGAAACTGAAGAGTGTGAAAGAGCTGCTGGGGATCACC
ATCATGGAAAGAAGCAGCTTCGAGAAGAATCCCATCGACTTTCTGGAAGCCAAGGGCTACAAAGAAGTGA
AAAAGGACCTGATCATCAAGCTGCCTAAGTACTCCCTGTTCGAGCTGGAAAACGGCCGGAAGAGAATGCT
GGCCTCTGCCGGCGAACTGCAGAAGGGAAACGAACTGGCCCTGCCCTCCAAATATGTGAACTTCCTGTAC
CTGGCCAGCCACTATGAGAAGCTGAAGGGCTCCCCCGAGGATAATGAGCAGAAACAGCTGTTTGTGGAAC
AGCACAAGCACTACCTGGACGAGATCATCGAGCAGATCAGCGAGTTCTCCAAGAGAGTGATCCTGGCCGA
CGCTAATCTGGACAAAGTGCTGTCCGCCTACAACAAGCACCGGGATAAGCCCATCAGAGAGCAGGCCGAG
AATATCATCCACCTGTTTACCCTGACCAATCTGGGAGCCCCTGCCGCCTTCAAGTACTTTGACACCACCA
TCGACCGGAAGAGGTACACCAGCACCAAAGAGGTGCTGGACGCCACCCTGATCCACCAGAGCATCACCGG
CCTGTACGAGACACGGATCGACCTGTCTCAGCTGGGAGGTGACAGCGGCGGGAGCGGCGGGAGCGGGGGG
A
